>Addgene plasmid #213781 | p105_gRNA_Sa_CD40 | addgene full sequence | sequence record 425129 | Addgene NGS Result
GAAGATCCTTTGATCTTTTCTACGGGGTCTGACGCTCAGTGGAACGAAAACTCACGTTAAGGGATTTTGG
TCATGAGATTATCAAAAAGGATCTTCACCTAGATCCTTTTAAATTAAAAATGAAGTTTTAAATCAATCTA
AAGTATATATGAGTAAACTTGGTCTGACAGTTACCAATGCTTAATCAGTGAGGCACCTATCTCAGCGATC
TGTCTATTTCGTTCATCCATAGTTGCCTGACTCCCCGTCGTGTAGATAACTACGATACGGGAGGGCTTAC
CATCTGGCCCCAGTGCTGCAATGATACCGCGAGACCCACGCTCACCGGCTCCAGATTTATCAGCAATAAA
CCAGCCAGCCGGAAGGGCCGAGCGCAGAAGTGGTCCTGCAACTTTATCCGCCTCCATCCAGTCTATTAAT
TGTTGCCGGGAAGCTAGAGTAAGTAGTTCGCCAGTTAATAGTTTGCGCAACGTTGTTGCCATTGCTACAG
GCATCGTGGTGTCACGCTCGTCGTTTGGTATGGCTTCATTCAGCTCCGGTTCCCAACGATCAAGGCGAGT
TACATGATCCCCCATGTTGTGCAAAAAAGCGGTTAGCTCCTTCGGTCCTCCGATCGTTGTCAGAAGTAAG
TTGGCCGCAGTGTTATCACTCATGGTTATGGCAGCACTGCATAATTCTCTTACTGTCATGCCATCCGTAA
GATGCTTTTCTGTGACTGGTGAGTACTCAACCAAGTCATTCTGAGAATAGTGTATGCGGCGACCGAGTTG
CTCTTGCCCGGCGTCAATACGGGATAATACCGCGCCACATAGCAGAACTTTAAAAGTGCTCATCATTGGA
AAACGTTCTTCGGGGCGAAAACTCTCAAGGATCTTACCGCTGTTGAGATCCAGTTCGATGTAACCCACTC
GTGCACCCAACTGATCTTCAGCATCTTTTACTTTCACCAGCGTTTCTGGGTGAGCAAAAACAGGAAGGCA
AAATGCCGCAAAAAAGGGAATAAGGGCGACACGGAAATGTTGAATACTCATACTCTTCCTTTTTCAATAT
TATTGAAGCATTTATCAGGGTTATTGTCTCATGAGCGGATACATATTTGAATGTATTTAGAAAAATAAAC
AAATAGGGGTTCCGCGCACATTTCCCCGAAAAGTGCCACCTGACGTCGACGGATCGGGAGATCTCCCGAT
CCCCTATGGTGCACTCTCAGTACAATCTGCTCTGATGCCGCATAGTTAAGCCAGTATCTGCTCCCTGCTT
GTGTGTTGGAGGTCGCTGAGTAGTGCGCGAGCAAAATTTAAGCTACAACAAGGCAAGGCTTGACCGACAA
TTGCATGAAGAATCTGCTTAGGGTTAGGCGTTTTGCGCTGCTTCGCGATGTACGGGCCAGATATACGCGT
TGACATTGATTATTGACTAGTTATTAATAGTAATCAATTACGGGGTCATTAGTTCATAGCCCATATATGG
AGTTCCGCGTTACATAACTTACGGTAAATGGCCCGCCTGGCTGACCGCCCAACGACCCCCGCCCATTGAC
GTCAATAATGACGTATGTTCCCATAGTAACGCCAATAGGGACTTTCCATTGACGTCAATGGGTGGAGTAT
TTACGGTAAACTGCCCACTTGGCAGTACATCAAGTGTATCATATGCCAAGTACGCCCCCTATTGACGTCA
ATGACGGTAAATGGCCCGCCTGGCATTATGCCCAGTACATGACCTTATGGGACTTTCCTACTTGGCAGTA
CATCTACGTATTAGTCATCGCTATTACCATGGTGATGCGGTTTTGGCAGTACATCAATGGGCGTGGATAG
CGGTTTGACTCACGGGGATTTCCAAGTCTCCACCCCATTGACGTCAATGGGAGTTTGTTTTGGCACCAAA
ATCAACGGGACTTTCCAAAATGTCGTAACAACTCCGCCCCATTGACGCAAATGGGCGGTAGGCGTGTACG
GTGGGAGGTCTATATAAGCAGCGCGTTTTGCCTGTACTGGGTCTCTCTGGTTAGACCAGATCTGAGCCTG
GGAGCTCTCTGGCTAACTAGGGAACCCACTGCTTAAGCCTCAATAAAGCTTGCCTTGAGTGCTTCAAGTA
GTGTGTGCCCGTCTGTTGTGTGACTCTGGTAACTAGAGATCCCTCAGACCCTTTTAGTCAGTGTGGAAAA
TCTCTAGCAGTGGCGCCCGAACAGGGACTTGAAAGCGAAAGGGAAACCAGAGGAGCTCTCTCGACGCAGG
ACTCGGCTTGCTGAAGCGCGCACGGCAAGAGGCGAGGGGCGGCGACTGGTGAGTACGCCAAAAATTTTGA
CTAGCGGAGGCTAGAAGGAGAGAGATGGGTGCGAGAGCGTCAGTATTAAGCGGGGGAGAATTAGATCGCG
ATGGGAAAAAATTCGGTTAAGGCCAGGGGGAAAGAAAAAATATAAATTAAAACATATAGTATGGGCAAGC
AGGGAGCTAGAACGATTCGCAGTTAATCCTGGCCTGTTAGAAACATCAGAAGGCTGTAGACAAATACTGG
GACAGCTACAACCATCCCTTCAGACAGGATCAGAAGAACTTAGATCATTATATAATACAGTAGCAACCCT
CTATTGTGTGCATCAAAGGATAGAGATAAAAGACACCAAGGAAGCTTTAGACAAGATAGAGGAAGAGCAA
AACAAAAGTAAGACCACCGCACAGCAAGCGGCCGGCCGCTGATCTTCAGACCTGGAGGAGGAGATATGAG
GGACAATTGGAGAAGTGAATTATATAAATATAAAGTAGTAAAAATTGAACCATTAGGAGTAGCACCCACC
AAGGCAAAGAGAAGAGTGGTGCAGAGAGAAAAAAGAGCAGTGGGAATAGGAGCTTTGTTCCTTGGGTTCT
TGGGAGCAGCAGGAAGCACTATGGGCGCAGCGTCAATGACGCTGACGGTACAGGCCAGACAATTATTGTC
TGGTATAGTGCAGCAGCAGAACAATTTGCTGAGGGCTATTGAGGCGCAACAGCATCTGTTGCAACTCACA
GTCTGGGGCATCAAGCAGCTCCAGGCAAGAATCCTGGCTGTGGAAAGATACCTAAAGGATCAACAGCTCC
TGGGGATTTGGGGTTGCTCTGGAAAACTCATTTGCACCACTGCTGTGCCTTGGAATGCTAGTTGGAGTAA
TAAATCTCTGGAACAGATTTGGAATCACACGACCTGGATGGAGTGGGACAGAGAAATTAACAATTACACA
AGCTTAATACACTCCTTAATTGAAGAATCGCAAAACCAGCAAGAAAAGAATGAACAAGAATTATTGGAAT
TAGATAAATGGGCAAGTTTGTGGAATTGGTTTAACATAACAAATTGGCTGTGGTATATAAAATTATTCAT
AATGATAGTAGGAGGCTTGGTAGGTTTAAGAATAGTTTTTGCTGTACTTTCTATAGTGAATAGAGTTAGG
CAGGGATATTCACCATTATCGTTTCAGACCCACCTCCCAACCCCGAGGGGACCCGACAGGCCCGAAGGAA
TAGAAGAAGAAGGTGGAGAGAGAGACAGAGACAGATCCATTCGATTAGTGAACGGATCGGCACTGCGTGC
GCCAATTCTGCAGACAAATGGCAGTATTCATCCACAATTTTAAAAGAAAAGGGGGGATTGGGGGGTACAG
TGCAGGGGAAAGAATAGTAGACATAATAGCAACAGACATACAAACTAAAGAATTACAAAAACAAATTACA
AAAATTCAAAATTTTCGGGTTTATTACAGGGACAGCAGAGATCCAGTTTGGTTAGTACCGGGCCCGCTCT
AGAGATCCGACGCGCCATCTCTAGGCCCGCGCCGGCCCCCTCGCACGGACTTGTGGGAGAAGCTCGGCTA
CTCCCCTGCCCCGGTTAATTTGCATATAATATTTCCTAGTAACTATAGAGGCTTAATGTGCGATAAAAGA
CAGATAATCTGTTCTTTTTAATACTAGCTACATTTTACATGATAGGCTTGGATTTCTATAACTTCGTATA
GCATACATTATACGAAGTTATAAACAGCACAAAAGGAAACTCACCCTAACTGTAAAGTAATTGTGTGTTT
TGAGACTATAAGTATCCCTTGGAGAACCACCTTGTTGGATGCGTCCCTAAACTCCCGGGTTATAGTACTC
TGGAAACAGAATCTACTATAACAAGGCAAAATGCCGTGTTTATCTCGTCAACTTGTTGGCGAGATTTTTT
TCTCGAGTACTAGGATCCATTAGGCGGCCGCGTGGATAACCGTATTACCGCCATGCATTAGTTATTAATA
GTAATCAATTACGGGGTCATTAGTTCATAGCCCATATATGGAGTTCCGCGTTACATAACTTACGGTAAAT
GGCCCGCCTGGCTGACCGCCCAACGACCCCCGCCCATTGACGTCAATAATGACGTATGTTCCCATAGTAA
CGCCAATAGGGACTTTCCATTGACGTCAATGGGTGGAGTATTTACGGTAAACTGCCCACTTGGCAGTACA
TCAAGTGTATCATATGCCAAGTACGCCCCCTATTGACGTCAATGACGGTAAATGGCCCGCCTGGCATTAT
GCCCAGTACATGACCTTATGGGACTTTCCTACTTGGCAGTACATCTACGTATTAGTCATCGCTATTACCA
TGGTGATGCGGTTTTGGCAGTACATCAATGGGCGTGGATAGCGGTTTGACTCACGGGGATTTCCAAGTCT
CCACCCCATTGACGTCAATGGGAGTTTGTTTTGGCACCAAAATCAACGGGACTTTCCAAAATGTCGTAAC
AACTCCGCCCCATTGACGCAAATGGGCGGTAGGCGTGTACGGTGGGAGGTCTATATAAGCAGAGCTGGTT
TAGTGAACCGTCAGATCCGCTAGCCCACCATGGTGAGCAAGGGCGAGGCAGTGATCAAGGAGTTCATGCG
GTTCAAGGTGCACATGGAGGGCTCCATGAACGGCCACGAGTTCGAGATCGAGGGCGAGGGCGAGGGCCGC
CCCTACGAGGGCACCCAGACCGCCAAGCTGAAGGTGACCAAGGGTGGCCCCCTGCCCTTCTCCTGGGACA
TCCTGTCCCCTCAGTTCATGTACGGCTCCAGGGCCTTCACCAAGCACCCCGCCGACATCCCCGACTACTA
TAAGCAGTCCTTCCCCGAGGGCTTCAAGTGGGAGCGCGTGATGAACTTCGAGGACGGCGGCGCCGTGACC
GTGACCCAGGACACCTCCCTGGAGGACGGCACCCTGATCTACAAGGTGAAGCTCCGCGGCACCAACTTCC
CTCCTGACGGCCCCGTAATGCAGAAGAAGACAATGGGCTGGGAAGCGTCCACCGAGCGGTTGTACCCCGA
GGACGGCGTGCTGAAGGGCGACATTAAGATGGCCCTGCGCCTGAAGGACGGCGGCCGCTACCTGGCGGAC
TTCAAGACCACCTACAAGGCCAAGAAGCCCGTGCAGATGCCCGGCGCCTACAACGTCGACCGCAAGTTGG
ACATCACCTCCCACAACGAGGACTACACCGTGGTGGAACAGTACGAACGCTCCGAGGGCCGCCACTCCAC
CGGCGGCATGGACGAGCTGTACAAGGAATTCGTCGAGGGACCTAATAACTTCGTATAGCATACATTATAC
GAAGTTATACATGTTTAAGGGTTCCGGTTCCACTAGGTACAATTCGATATCAAGCTTATCGATAATCAAC
CTCTGGATTACAAAATTTGTGAAAGATTGACTGGTATTCTTAACTATGTTGCTCCTTTTACGCTATGTGG
ATACGCTGCTTTAATGCCTTTGTATCATGCTATTGCTTCCCGTATGGCTTTCATTTTCTCCTCCTTGTAT
AAATCCTGGTTGCTGTCTCTTTATGAGGAGTTGTGGCCCGTTGTCAGGCAACGTGGCGTGGTGTGCACTG
TGTTTGCTGACGCAACCCCCACTGGTTGGGGCATTGCCACCACCTGTCAGCTCCTTTCCGGGACTTTCGC
TTTCCCCCTCCCTATTGCCACGGCGGAACTCATCGCCGCCTGCCTTGCCCGCTGCTGGACAGGGGCTCGG
CTGTTGGGCACTGACAATTCCGTGGTGTTGTCGGGGAAATCATCGTCCTTTCCTTGGCTGCTCGCCTGTG
TTGCCACCTGGATTCTGCGCGGGACGTCCTTCTGCTACGTCCCTTCGGCCCTCAATCCAGCGGACCTTCC
TTCCCGCGGCCTGCTGCCGGCTCTGCGGCCTCTTCCGCGTCTTCGCCTTCGCCCTCAGACGAGTCGGATC
TCCCTTTGGGCCGCCTCCCCGCATCGATACCGTCGACCTCGATCGAGACCTAGAAAAACATGGAGCAATC
ACAAGTAGCAATACAGCAGCTACCAATGCTGATTGTGCCTGGCTAGAAGCACAAGAGGAGGAGGAGGTGG
GTTTTCCAGTCACACCTCAGGTACCTTTAAGACCAATGACTTACAAGGCAGCTGTAGATCTTAGCCACTT
TTTAAAAGAAAAGGGGGGACTGGAAGGGCTAATTCACTCCCAACGAAGACAAGATATCCTTGATCTGTGG
ATCTACCACACACAAGGCTACTTCCCTGATTGGCAGAACTACACACCAGGGCCAGGGATCAGATATCCAC
TGACCTTTGGATGGTGCTACAAGCTAGTACCAGTTGAGCAAGAGAAGGTAGAAGAAGCCAATGAAGGAGA
GAACACCCGCTTGTTACACCCTGTGAGCCTGCATGGGATGGATGACCCGGAGAGAGAAGTATTAGAGTGG
AGGTTTGACAGCCGCCTAGCATTTCATCACATGGCCCGAGAGCTGCATCCGGACTGTACTGGGTCTCTCT
GGTTAGACCAGATCTGAGCCTGGGAGCTCTCTGGCTAACTAGGGAACCCACTGCTTAAGCCTCAATAAAG
CTTGCCTTGAGTGCTTCAAGTAGTGTGTGCCCGTCTGTTGTGTGACTCTGGTAACTAGAGATCCCTCAGA
CCCTTTTAGTCAGTGTGGAAAATCTCTAGCAGCATGTGAGCAAAAGGCCAGCAAAAGGCCAGGAACCGTA
AAAAGGCCGCGTTGCTGGCGTTTTTCCATAGGCTCCGCCCCCCTGACGAGCATCACAAAAATCGACGCTC
AAGTCAGAGGTGGCGAAACCCGACAGGACTATAAAGATACCAGGCGTTTCCCCCTGGAAGCTCCCTCGTG
CGCTCTCCTGTTCCGACCCTGCCGCTTACCGGATACCTGTCCGCCTTTCTCCCTTCGGGAAGCGTGGCGC
TTTCTCATAGCTCACGCTGTAGGTATCTCAGTTCGGTGTAGGTCGTTCGCTCCAAGCTGGGCTGTGTGCA
CGAACCCCCCGTTCAGCCCGACCGCTGCGCCTTATCCGGTAACTATCGTCTTGAGTCCAACCCGGTAAGA
CACGACTTATCGCCACTGGCAGCAGCCACTGGTAACAGGATTAGCAGAGCGAGGTATGTAGGCGGTGCTA
CAGAGTTCTTGAAGTGGTGGCCTAACTACGGCTACACTAGAAGAACAGTATTTGGTATCTGCGCTCTGCT
GAAGCCAGTTACCTTCGGAAAAAGAGTTGGTAGCTCTTGATCCGGCAAACAAACCACCGCTGGTAGCGGT
GGTTTTTTTGTTTGCAAGCAGCAGATTACGCGCAGAAAAAAAGGATCTCAA
Features (pLannotate 1.2.2; 23 found; start..end, strand, type, name):
    171..1031    -  CDS            AmpR: β-lactamase; bla; confers resistance to ampicillin, carbenicillin, and related antibiotics
   1032..1136    -  promoter       AmpR promoter: bla
   1195..1247    -  misc_feature   bom (fragment): basis of mobility region from pBR322
   1402..1781    +  enhancer       CMV enhancer: human cytomegalovirus immediate early enhancer
   1782..1981    +  promoter       CMV promoter: human cytomegalovirus (CMV) immediate early promoter
   1999..2179    +  LTR            5' LTR (truncated): truncated 5' long terminal repeat (LTR) from HIV-1
   2226..2351    +  misc_feature   HIV-1 Ψ: packaging signal of human immunodeficiency virus type 1
   2335..2673    +  CDS            HIV-1 gag (fragment): gag protein from human immunodeficiency virus 1; gag
   2848..3081    +  misc_feature   RRE: The Rev response element (RRE) of HIV-1 allows for Rev-dependent mRNA export from the nucleus to the cytoplasm.
   3458..3558    +  CDS            Rev (fragment): human immunodeficiency virus 1 (HIV-1) Rev protein; rev; enhances nuclear export of unspliced and incompletely spliced viral mRNAs
   3608..3725    +  misc_feature   cPPT/CTS: central polypurine tract and central termination sequence of HIV-1
   3978..4011    +  protein_bind   loxP: Cre-mediated recombination occurs in the 8-bp core sequence (GCATACAT). Cre recombinase
   4123..4194    +  misc_RNA       Sa gRNA scaffold (fragment): guide RNA scaffold for the Staphylococcus aureus CRISPR/Cas9 system
   4319..4622    +  enhancer       CMV enhancer: human cytomegalovirus immediate early enhancer
   4623..4826    +  promoter       CMV promoter: human cytomegalovirus (CMV) immediate early promoter
   4860..5555    +  CDS            mScarlet: mScarlet is a basic (constitutively fluorescent) red fluorescent protein published in 2016, derived from synthetic construct. It has moderate acid sensitivity.
   5575..5608    +  protein_bind   loxP: Cre-mediated recombination occurs in the 8-bp core sequence (GCATACAT). Cre recombinase
   5641..5664    +  misc_feature   MCS (fragment): pBluescript multiple cloning site
   5664..6252    +  misc_feature   WPRE: woodchuck hepatitis virus posttranscriptional regulatory element
   6253..6272    +  misc_feature   MCS (fragment): pBluescript multiple cloning site
   6274..6774    +  CDS            nef (fragment): NEF_HV1LA - Experimental evidence at protein level: Swiss-Prot protein existence level 1. Extracellular Nef protein targets CD4(+) T-lymphocytes for apoptosis by interacting with CXCR4 surface receptors. From Human immunodeficiency virus type 1 group M subtype B (isolate Lai) (HIV-1).
   6781..6961    +  LTR            5' LTR (truncated): truncated 5' long terminal repeat (LTR) from HIV-1
   7023..7611    -  rep_origin     ori: high-copy-number ColE1/pMB1/pBR322/pUC origin of replication
