[The description below was written by a language model from this plasmid's Addgene catalogue record and pLannotate feature annotations shown in this document.]
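Description:
p105_gRNA_Sa_CD40 is a 7.6 kb HIV-1-based lentiviral transfer plasmid that delivers a single guide RNA for CRISPR activation of the CD40 promoter together with a red fluorescent marker. It is propagated in E. coli through a high-copy ColE1/pUC-type origin and selected with ampicillin via the β-lactamase gene. A recombination-deficient strain is listed for growth, as is common for plasmids carrying repeated LTR sequences.

The viral portion starts with a CMV enhancer/promoter fused to a truncated 5' LTR, which drives production of the genomic RNA in packaging cells. It is followed by the Ψ packaging signal with a partial gag sequence, the Rev response element for nuclear export of the unspliced RNA, and the cPPT/CTS, which aids nuclear import in target cells. The catalogue entry states that the guide is expressed from a mouse U6 promoter and was inserted between Esp3I sites. The feature table does not annotate this promoter, but it does detect a Staphylococcus aureus Cas9 gRNA scaffold, so the guide is meant to pair with an SaCas9-derived effector, which is not encoded on this plasmid. Downstream, an internal CMV enhancer/promoter drives mScarlet, allowing transduced cells to be identified or sorted by red fluorescence.

Two loxP sites flank the region containing the guide scaffold and the mScarlet cassette, which would in principle allow Cre-mediated recombination of that segment, though the record gives no purpose for them. A WPRE enhances transcript stability and expression, and a nef fragment and truncated LTR close the provirus. The associated work concerns bidirectional epigenetic editing of gene regulation.
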