Addgene plasmid #213781: p105_gRNA_Sa_CD40
Purpose: Expresses CRISPRa gRNA for CD40 promoter and mScarlet. gRNA driven by mU6.
Depositing lab: Howard Chang. Depositing organization: Stanford University. Publication: Bidirectional epigenetic editing reveals hierarchies in gene regulation. Pacalin NM, Steinhart Z, Shi Q, Belk JA, Dorovskyi D, Kraft K, Parker KR, Shy BR, Marson A, Chang HY. Nat Biotechnol. 2024 May 17. doi: 10.1038/s41587-024-02213-3. PubMed 38760566.
Backbone
  Vector backbone: lentiviral
  Vector type: Lentiviral, CRISPR
Growth in bacteria
  Bacterial resistance: Ampicillin, 100 μg/mL
  Growth temperature: 37°C
  Growth strain: NEB Stable
  Copy number: High Copy
Gene/Insert
  Gene/Insert name: Sa gRNA
  gRNA/shRNA sequence: GATGCGTCCCTAAACTCCCGG
  Promoter: mU6
  Cloning method: Restriction Enzyme; 5′ cloning site Esp3I (unknown if destroyed); 3′ cloning site Esp3I (unknown if destroyed)
  Sequencing primers: 5′ NA
Terms and licenses: Academic/Nonprofit Terms; Industry Terms: Not Available to Industry
How to cite: p105_gRNA_Sa_CD40 was a gift from Howard Chang (Addgene plasmid # 213781 ; http://n2t.net/addgene:213781 ; RRID:Addgene_213781)
